Addgene plasmid #200107: LFNG:GFPnls-T2a-ER-Cre-ER
Depositing lab: Prayag Murawala. Depositing organization: MDI Biological Laboratory.
Backbone
  Vector backbone: LFNG:GFPnls-T2a-ER-Cre-ER
  Vector type: Unspecified
Growth in bacteria
  Bacterial resistance: Ampicillin, 100 μg/mL
  Growth temperature: 37°C
  Growth strain: DH5alpha
  Copy number: High Copy
Gene/Insert
  Gene/Insert name: LFNG:GFPnls-T2A-ER-Cre-ER
  Species: Axolotl
  Cloning method: Gibson Cloning
Terms and licenses: Academic/Nonprofit Terms; Industry Terms: Not Available to Industry
How to cite: LFNG:GFPnls-T2a-ER-Cre-ER was a gift from Prayag Murawala (Addgene plasmid # 200107 ; http://n2t.net/addgene:200107 ; RRID:Addgene_200107)
