[The description below was written by a language model from this plasmid's Addgene catalogue record and pLannotate feature annotations shown in this document.]
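Description:
LFNG:GFPnls-T2a-ER-Cre-ER is a 10.4 kb, high-copy bacterial plasmid carrying a reporter and inducible-recombinase cassette with an insert listed as axolotl in origin. The catalogue gives the vector type as unspecified. However, the feature table shows a pBluescript-like cloning backbone: a ColE1/pUC origin, an f1 origin, ampicillin resistance (AmpR with its bla promoter), and lacZα/lac promoter remnants flanked by T7 and T3 promoters. The insert was assembled by Gibson cloning.

The name implies that the cassette is driven by regulatory sequence from the LFNG (lunatic fringe) gene. No promoter is annotated, though, and the roughly 2.5 kb stretch between the T7 promoter and the introns has no meaningful annotation. It contains only very short hits (Rev, bGH poly(A), MCS) that are probably spurious matches. This stretch presumably holds the axolotl LFNG element, but the record does not confirm it.

Downstream lie a chimeric intron and a β-globin intron fragment, followed by EGFP fused to three copies of the SV40 nuclear localization signal. The unannotated gap after the NLS repeats is where the T2A peptide named in the title would sit. Next comes Cre recombinase flanked on both sides by estrogen receptor ligand-binding domains, of which the C-terminal copy is annotated as ERT2. The cassette ends with a rabbit β-globin poly(A) signal.

A single transcript should therefore give nuclear green fluorescence marking expressing cells. It should also produce a separate ER-Cre-ER protein that stays inactive until a ligand such as tamoxifen permits nuclear entry and recombination at loxP sites. This design suits inducible genetic labelling or lineage tracing of LFNG-expressing cells, presumably in transgenic axolotls, although the record does not state an application.
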