Features (pLannotate 1.2.2; 26 found; start..end, strand, type, name):
     30..458     -  rep_origin     f1 ori (sequence partly withheld): f1 bacteriophage origin of replication; arrow indicates direction of (+) strand synthesis
    463..618     -  CDS            lacZα (fragment): LacZα fragment of β-galactosidase; lacZ fragment
    649..667     +  promoter       T7 promoter: promoter for bacteriophage T7 RNA polymerase
   1000..1016    +  CDS            Rev (fragment): human immunodeficiency virus 1 (HIV-1) Rev protein; rev; enhances nuclear export of unspliced and incompletely spliced viral mRNAs
   1485..1502    +  polyA_signal   bGH poly(A) signal (fragment): bovine growth hormone polyadenylation signal
   3255..3272    -  misc_feature   MCS (fragment): pUC18/19 multiple cloning site
   3344..3476    +  intron         chimeric intron: chimera between introns from human β-globin and immunoglobulin heavy chain genes
   3525..3565    +  intron         β-globin intron (fragment): intron from rabbit β-globin gene
   3640..4356    +  CDS            EGFP: EGFP is a basic (constitutively fluorescent) green fluorescent protein published in 1996, derived from Aequorea victoria. It is reported to be a rapidly-maturing weak dimer with moderate acid sensitivity.
   4357..4377    +  misc_feature   MCS (fragment): multiple cloning site
   4381..4401    +  CDS            SV40 NLS: nuclear localization signal of SV40 (simian virus 40) large T antigen
   4405..4425    +  CDS            SV40 NLS: nuclear localization signal of SV40 (simian virus 40) large T antigen
   4429..4449    +  CDS            SV40 NLS: nuclear localization signal of SV40 (simian virus 40) large T antigen
   4528..5463    +  CDS            ESR1 (fragment): ESR1_HUMAN - Also known as ESR, NR3A1. Experimental evidence at protein level: Swiss-Prot protein existence level 1. [Isoform 3]: Involved in activation of NOS3 and endothelial nitric oxide production (PubMed:21937726). Isoforms lacking one or several functional domains are thought to modulate transcriptional activity by competitive ligand or DNA binding and/or heterodimerization with the full-length receptor (PubMed:10970861). Binds to ERE and inhibits isoform 1 (PubMed:10970861). From Homo sapiens (Human).
   5472..6495    +  CDS            Cre (fragment): site-specific recombinase Cre is a site-specific recombinase from bacteriophage P1. Recombination occurs at loxP sequences.
   6508..7443    +  CDS            ERT2: mutated ligand-binding domain of the human estrogen receptor (Feil et al., 1997)
   7456..7527    +  CDS            HBB (fragment): HBB_PONPY - Experimental evidence at transcript level: Swiss-Prot protein existence level 2. Involved in oxygen transport from the lung to the various peripheral tissues. From Pongo pygmaeus (Bornean orangutan).
   7598..7653    +  polyA_signal   β-globin poly(A) signal: rabbit β-globin polyadenylation signal (Gil and Proudfoot, 1987)
   8178..8196    -  promoter       T3 promoter: promoter for bacteriophage T3 RNA polymerase
   8264..8280    -  protein_bind   lac operator: The lac repressor binds to the lac operator to inhibit transcription in E. coli. This inhibition can be relieved by adding lactose or isopropyl-β-D-thiogalactopyranoside (IPTG). lac repressor encoded by lacI
   8288..8318    -  promoter       lac promoter: promoter for the E. coli lac operon
   8333..8354    -  protein_bind   CAP binding site: CAP binding activates transcription in the presence of cAMP. E. coli catabolite activator protein
   8367..8459    -  CDS            lacI (fragment): lac repressor; lacI; The lac repressor binds to the lac operator to inhibit transcription in E. coli. This inhibition can be relieved by adding lactose or isopropyl-β-D-thiogalactopyranoside (IPTG).
   8642..9230    -  rep_origin     ori: high-copy-number ColE1/pMB1/pBR322/pUC origin of replication
   9401..10261   -  CDS            AmpR: β-lactamase; bla; confers resistance to ampicillin, carbenicillin, and related antibiotics
  10262..10366   -  promoter       AmpR promoter: bla
>Addgene plasmid #200107 | LFNG:GFPnls-T2a-ER-Cre-ER | addgene full sequence | sequence record 395521 | Addgene NGS Result
CTAAATTGTAAGCGTTAATATTTTGTTAAAATTCGCGTTAAATTTTTGTTAAATCAGCTCATTTTTTAAC
CAATAGGCCGAAATCGGCAAAATCCCTTATAAATCAAAAGAATAGACCGAGATAGGGT
[37 nt withheld, positions 129-165]
AAAGAACGTGGACTCCAACGTCAAAGG
[49 nt withheld, positions 193-241]
T
[91 nt withheld, positions 243-333]
G
[124 nt withheld, positions 335-458]
CCCATTCGCCATTCAGGCTGCGCAACTGTTGGGAAGGGCGATCGGTGCGGGCCTCTTCGCTATTACGCCA
GCTGGCGAAAGGGGGATGTGCTGCAAGGCGATTAAGTTGGGTAACGCCAGGGTTTTCCCAGTCACGACGT
TGTAAAACGACGGCCAGTGAGCGCGTAGGGATAACAGGGTAATGCGCGCGTAATACGACTCACTATAGGG
CGAATTGGCAGAGGTGTAAAGTACTTGAGTAATTTTACTTGATTACTGTACTTAAGTATTATTTTTGGGG
ATTTTTACTTTACTTGAGTACAATTAAAAATCAATACTTTTACTTTTACTTAATTACATTTTTTTAGAAA
AAAAAGTACTTTTTACTCCTTACAATTTTATTTACAGTCAAAAAGTACTTATTTTTTGGAGATCACTTGG
GCCCGGCTCGAGCATGCACGCGTTAGCGGCCGCGAATTCATAGGTGACAACAGAGAGTCATGCTATAGTC
TATTCTGTGTCTGTGTTTGTGTGAGAGAGAGACAGAGAGAGACAGAGAGACAGAGAGACAGAGACAGAGA
GACACAGAGAAAGTAGAATGGAGGCTGCCAAGTGGTCCAGGAGAGGGGTCTCAAGGAGGAGCCTTAGACC
TAAAACACTCGGAAGACACATAGATAGTTTTTGGTGGGAATGGATTAGCCCCTGAGGCTGAGGCTGGAAC
TGGGGTGAGTTTATTTGGAGAGCAGTCCAGCAGATAGCAGGTAGGACTTTTTCCTTGTCCTTGAGGGACC
AGGCTCTGGCAGGAGGAGGAGGGGTTTATAGCAGGAGGTGACGCCATGGGAGCTTTGTCACTCGGGCACA
GCCAGCACCATCTGCTTAGGCATCTGCCTACCAGAGGTGGTGCCTCCTAATTACCTGGGGGGAGGGGTCA
GGAAGAAGCCTGGGAACCACCATATCCCACTCCCTCCCACCACAGAGGGGTTGCAGTGTCCCACAGGGCC
CTCAGAGCAAATGGACCAGAGATCCACTCCTGGGTGGGGTGGGAGGCTGGGGGGTGGGGTGGGGTGGGGA
GAGCCTGGCTACACATCAATTCAAAGTCATTTTATTTTATATTTGTGATAGGGTCTCATGTAGCTCAGGC
TGGACTCAAACTCACTATTTGCCAAGGAATATTTGGTGCAGAGATGAACCGAGGCGTCATACATGCTAGG
CAAACACTTTACCAACTTTGCCAGATGAGGTACATTTCAGGCGCTCTTTTACACGGCAGCAGGGGCTGAC
CCGATATTCACTCTGTAACTCAGGCTGCCTTTAAATGTTCAGCAATCGTCCAAGCCTGCTACATGGGCTA
TCATGTCTGTCTTCATTTTGAAAAGAATTTTGTTGAAAGCAGGTGTGCGTATGTGTATGTGCGTGCGTGC
GTGCGTGTGTATAAATGTGTGTTGCTCAGGCCAAGTTGCACGTGTGGAGGTCAGAGGGCAACATATTGTT
GGTTCCTTCTGACCATGTGGGTCCTGGGAAATAAACTCAAATCTGCCTAGGTGACAGTTGCGTTTGCCCA
CTGAACCATCTGGCCAGCCCCTGCAGTAAGTCTTTACCTGATCCAGCCTGATGCCTTCTTTTAACCTCCA
AGAGAGGGACGGACATTAAGAAGAGTGTAGTAGAGAAATAATTAGAAATGATACTCCGGTCTAAAATATA
AACGCTAGGGAGTCGGCGACAGAAGGAACAGCAGTTTATCCGTGGTGGCAGGGTGGGCTCAGACTTCCTT
TGAAGGGGGACGCGGAAACTGAAGCCAACCAGACCCAGGGGCAGCCAGGCGGAGAGCCGCCCCCAGCTGC
GCTCCCGGAAGATGCAGCAGGCTCGGGCTCGGACCCTGCTCCCACTCCAGGGGACCCTTGGCCATTTCCG
GACCCGTAGCCTCTCACCCTACCATTAGGCGCACATTCCTGCCGCCCCCGCTCGTGCTAGGCGCAGGCAA
GGCCCCCGCCCGTGGGAAGGGGGCCGTGTGCCGGGGAGGCGGGTCTGGGATGGCGCACAGCTGGGTCACA
TCTGGTAGGAGTGCGGAGGAACCAAATGGAACAGAAGGTAGCCTTTCATCCTTCGAGGAAAGAGGCTGCT
TGAGTGTCTCCTCGCTACGGGGTGCCTGAGGTTTTTGGGGACCAACCCTCCCCATTTAGGAACATGATGC
CAAGACAGGCCTGCCTGGGGGAGGAGGGAAGGATGGACCGACGGAGGGACGTAGAATTTTGTCACTGATA
CCCTTTTGCCTGAACTTCAGGTCCACTCCTAAGACATAAGTATCAGTAAGGGCAGCTCAAAATTAATCGC
TCAGGACACACTGCAGGCTACCACTTTGGCTCAGTCAGCACCGTTCCCCAGGGAAGGAAACCCGCTCGGG
GACAGGAAATGCACAGCGAGAAGCCAAGGATGTCGCCCGCGGAGGAGCACTGGCCCTATCACCCAGGTCC
CAGCTTCGGGGGCGCGTCCTCCACGTGCAGCCGTGGCGGGCGTTGGTCAGGCTGGGTGTCTCCCAGAGCA
GCTCCGGAGGGTGACTCGGCGCAGGCGGGACAGGCTCGTGCACAAAGGGGGCGGGTGCCGTGGGTACCCC
AGCTGGGTGGTTCCCAGCCCCTTGTCCGTATCCCACGTGGGAAGGAGAGATCTCCCTAAAGGTTACGCCC
CAAGGCTAGCAGCCAATTAGCGCGTGGAGGCGTGGCGGGCAGGGGAGGTTTAAGAGTTCCTGAAGCGAGA
GGCGCGCAGCTGGACCGGGAGCCTCGGGCAGCCGGACCAGTTGGCACTGGGATAGATCTTAAGCTTGGTA
CCGAGCTCGAATTCGCTGAGGGCGTTTAAAATCCTCAGCAATTCGAATTTTAAGCTGCAGAAGTTGGTCG
TGAGGCACTGGGCAGGTAAGTATCAAGGTTACAAGACAGGTTTAAGGAGACCAATAGAAACTGGGCTTGT
CGAGACAGAGAAGACTCTTGCGTTTCTGATAGGCACCTATTGGTCTTACTGACATCCACTTTGCCTTTCT
CTCCACAGGTGTCCACTCCCAGTTCAATTACAGCTCTTAAAATTCCGCCACTAGAGCCTCTGCTAACCAT
GTTCATGCCTTCTTCTCTTTCCTACAGCTCCTGGGCAACGTGCTGGTTATTGTGCTGTCTCATCATTTTG
GCAAAGAATTATTCCGCTAGCGCTCGCCACCATGGTGAGCAAGGGCGAGGAGCTGTTCACCGGGGTGGTA
CCCATCCTGGTCGAGCTGGACGGCGACGTAAACGGCCACAAGTTCAGCGTGTCCGGCGAGGGCGAGGGCG
ATGCCACCTACGGCAAGCTGACCCTGAAGTTCATCTGCACCACCGGCAAGCTGCCCGTGCCCTGGCCCAC
CCTCGTGACCACCCTGACCTACGGCGTGCAGTGCTTCAGCCGCTACCCCGACCACATGAAGCAGCACGAC
TTCTTCAAGTCCGCCATGCCCGAAGGCTACGTCCAGGAGCGCACCATCTTCTTCAAGGACGACGGCAACT
ACAAGACCCGCGCCGAGGTGAAGTTCGAGGGCGACACCCTGGTGAACCGCATCGAGCTGAAGGGCATCGA
CTTCAAGGAGGACGGCAACATCCTGGGGCACAAGCTAGAGTACAACTACAACAGCCACAACGTCTATATC
ATGGCCGACAAGCAGAAGAACGGCATCAAGGTGAACTTCAAGATCCGCCACAACATCGAGGACGGCAGCG
TGCAGCTCGCCGACCACTACCAGCAGAACACCCCCATCGGCGACGGCCCCGTGCTGCTGCCCGACAACCA
CTACCTGAGCACCCAGTCCGCCCTGAGCAAAGACCCCAACGAGAAGCGCGATCACATGGTCCTGCTGGAG
TTCGTGACCGCCGCCGGGATCACTCTCGGCATGGACGAGCTGTACAAGTCCGGACTCAGATCTCGAGCTG
ATCCAAAAAAGAAGAGAAAGGTAGATCCAAAAAAGAAGAGAAAGGTAGATCCAAAAAAGAAGAGAAAGGT
AGGATCCACCGGATCTAGAGAGGGCAGAGGAAGTCTTCTAACATGCGGTGACGTGGAGGAGAATCCCGGC
CCTGTCATGGCCGGCGATATGAGAGCCGCTAACCTGTGGCCCTCCCCACTGATGATCAAGAGAAGCAAGA
AGAACTCCCTGGCCCTGAGCCTGACCGCTGATCAGATGGTGTCCGCCCTGCTGGACGCCGAGCCCCCTAT
CCTGTACAGCGAGTACGACCCCACCAGGCCCTTCAGCGAGGCCAGCATGATGGGACTGCTGACAAACCTG
GCCGATCGCGAACTGGTGCATATGATCAATTGGGCCAAGCGCGTGCCCGGATTCGTGGACCTGACACTGC
ACGACCAGGTGCACCTGCTGGAATGCGCTTGGCTGGAAATTCTGATGATCGGCCTCGTGTGGCGGAGCAT
GGAACATCCTGTGAAGCTGCTGTTCGCCCCCAATCTGCTGCTGGACCGCAACCAGGGCAAATGCGTGGAA
GGGATGGTCGAAATCTTTGATATGCTGCTCGCCACCAGCAGCAGGTTCAGAATGATGAACCTCCAGGGCG
AAGAGTTCGTCTGCCTGAAGTCCATCATCCTGCTGAACAGCGGCGTGTACACCTTCCTGTCCTCTACCCT
GAAGTCCCTCGAGGAAAAGGATCACATCCACAGGGTGCTGGATAAGATCACCGATACCCTGATCCATCTC
ATGGCTAAGGCCGGACTCACACTCCAGCAGCAGCATCAGAGACTCGCTCAGCTGCTGCTGATCCTGAGCC
ACATCCGCCACATGTCCAACAAGGGAATGGAACACCTCTACTCTATGAAGTGTAAAAACGTCGTCCCCCT
GTACGATCTGCTGCTCGAGGCCGCCGATGCCCACAGACTGCACGCCCCTACAAGCAGAGGCGGCGCTAGC
GTGGAAGAGACAGACCAGTCCCACCTGGCCACCGCCGGCAGCACAAGCAGCCACAGCCTGCAGAAGTACT
ATATCACCGGCGAGGCCGAGGGCTTCCCCGCTACAGCTGTCGACAATTTACTGACCGTACACCAAAATTT
GCCTGCATTACCGGTCGATGCAACGAGTGATGAGGTTCGCAAGAACCTGATGGACATGTTCAGGGATCGC
CAGGCGTTTTCTGAGCATACCTGGAAAATGCTTCTGTCCGTTTGCCGGTCGTGGGCGGCATGGTGCAAGT
TGAATAACCGGAAATGGTTTCCCGCAGAACCTGAAGATGTTCGCGATTATCTTCTATATCTTCAGGCGCG
CGGTCTGGCAGTAAAAACTATCCAGCAACATTTGGGCCAGCTAAACATGCTTCATCGTCGGTCCGGGCTG
CCACGACCAAGTGACAGCAATGCTGTTTCACTGGTTATGCGGCGGATCCGAAAAGAAAACGTTGATGCCG
GTGAACGTGCAAAACAGGCTCTAGCGTTCGAACGCACTGATTTCGACCAGGTTCGTTCACTCATGGAAAA
TAGCGATCGCTGCCAGGATATACGTAATCTGGCATTTCTGGGGATTGCTTATAACACCCTGTTACGTATA
GCCGAAATTGCCAGGATCAGGGTTAAAGATATCTCACGTACTGACGGTGGGAGAATGTTAATCCATATTG
GCAGAACGAAAACGCTGGTTAGCACCGCAGGTGTAGAGAAGGCACTTAGCCTGGGGGTAACTAAACTGGT
CGAGCGATGGATTTCCGTCTCTGGTGTAGCTGATGATCCGAATAACTACCTGTTTTGCCGGGTCAGAAAA
AATGGTGTTGCCGCGCCATCTGCCACCAGCCAGCTATCAACTCGCGCCCTGGAAGGGATTTTTGAAGCAA
CTCATCGATTGATTTACGGCGCTAAGGATGACTCCGGTCAGAGATACCTGGCCTGGTCTGGACACAGTGC
CCGTGTCGGAGCCGCGCGAGATATGGCCCGCGCTGGAGTTTCAATACCGGAGATCATGCAAGCTGGTGGC
TGGACCAATGTAAATATTGTCATGAACTATATCCGTAACCTGGATAGTGAAACAGGGGCAATGGTGCGCC
TGCTGGAAGATGGCGATCTCGAGCCATCTGCTGGAGACATGAGAGCTGCCAACCTTTGGCCAAGCCCGCT
CATGATCAAACGCTCTAAGAAGAACAGCCTGGCCTTGTCCCTGACGGCCGACCAGATGGTCAGTGCCTTG
TTGGATGCTGAGCCCCCCATACTCTATTCCGAGTATGATCCTACCAGACCCTTCAGTGAAGCTTCGATGA
TGGGCTTACTGACCAACCTGGCAGACAGGGAGCTGGTTCACATGATCAACTGGGCGAAGAGGGTGCCAGG
CTTTGTGGATTTGACCCTCCATGATCAGGTCCACCTTCTAGAATGTGCCTGGCTAGAGATCCTGATGATT
GGTCTCGTCTGGCGCTCCATGGAGCACCCAGTGAAGCTACTGTTTGCTCCTAACTTGCTCTTGGACAGGA
ACCAGGGAAAATGTGTAGAGGGCATGGTGGAGATCTTCGACATGCTGCTGGCTACATCATCTCGGTTCCG
CATGATGAATCTGCAGGGAGAGGAGTTTGTGTGCCTCAAATCTATTATTTTGCTTAATTCTGGAGTGTAC
ACATTTCTGTCCAGCACCCTGAAGTCTCTGGAAGAGAAGGACCATATCCACCGAGTCCTGGACAAGATCA
CAGACACTTTGATCCACCTGATGGCCAAGGCAGGCCTGACCCTGCAGCAGCAGCACCAGCGGCTGGCCCA
GCTCCTCCTCATCCTCTCCCACATCAGGCACATGAGTAACAAAGGCATGGAGCATCTGTACAGCATGAAG
TGCAAGAACGTGGTGCCCCTCTATGACCTGCTGCTGGAGGCGGCGGACGCCCACCGCCTACATGCGCCCA
CTAGCCGTGGAGGGGCATCCGTGGAGGAGACGGACCAAAGCCACTTGGCCACTGCGGGCTCTACTTCATC
GCATTCCTTGCAAAAGTATTACATCACGGGGGAGGCAGAGGGTTTCCCTGCCACAGCTTAAGATATCACT
CCTCAGGTGCAGGCTGCCTATCAGAAGGTGGTGGCTGGTGTGGCCAATGCCCTGGCTCACAAATACCACT
GAGATCTTTTTCCCTCTGCCAAAAATTATGGGGACATCATGAAGCCCCTTGAGCATCTGACTTCTGGCTA
ATAAAGGAAATTTATTTTCATTGCAATAGTGTGTTGGAATTTTTTGTGTCTCTCACTCGGAAGGACATAT
GGGAGGGCAAATCATTTAAAACATCAGAATGAGCATTTGGTTTAGAGTTTGGCAACATATGCCCATATGC
TGGCTGCCATGAACAAAGGTTGGCTATAAAGAGGTCATCAGTATATGAAACAGCCCCCTGCTGTCCATTC
CTTATTCCATAGAAAAGCCTTGACTTGAGGTTAGATTTTTTTTATATTTTGTTTTGTGTTATTTTTTTCT
TTAACATCCCTAAAATTTTCCTTACATGTTTTACTAGCCAGATTTTTCCTCCTCTCCTGACTACTCCCAG
TCATAGCTGTCCCTCTTCTCTTATGAAGATCCCTCGACCAGCGGCCGGCCGCTAATACTCAAGTACAATT
TTAATGGAGTACTTTTTTACTTTTACTCAAGTAAGATTCTAGCCAGATACTTTTACTTTTAATTGAGTAA
AATTTTCCCTAAGTACTTGTACTTTCACTTGAGTAAAATTTTTGAGTACTTTTTACACCTCTGCCGCGGT
GGAGCTCCAGCTTTTGTTCCCTTTAGTGAGGGTTAATTGCGCGCATTACCCTGTTATCCCTACGCGCTTG
GCGTAATCATGGTCATAGCTGTTTCCTGTGTGAAATTGTTATCCGCTCACAATTCCACACAACATACGAG
CCGGAAGCATAAAGTGTAAAGCCTGGGGTGCCTAATGAGTGAGCTAACTCACATTAATTGCGTTGCGCTC
ACTGCCCGCTTTCCAGTCGGGAAACCTGTCGTGCCAGCTGCATTAATGAATCGGCCAACGCGCGGGGAGA
GGCGGTTTGCGTATTGGGCGCTCTTCCGCTTCCTCGCTCACTGACTCGCTGCGCTCGGTCGTTCGGCTGC
GGCGAGCGGTATCAGCTCACTCAAAGGCGGTAATACGGTTATCCACAGAATCAGGGGATAACGCAGGAAA
GAACATGTGAGCAAAAGGCCAGCAAAAGGCCAGGAACCGTAAAAAGGCCGCGTTGCTGGCGTTTTTCCAT
AGGCTCCGCCCCCCTGACGAGCATCACAAAAATCGACGCTCAAGTCAGAGGTGGCGAAACCCGACAGGAC
TATAAAGATACCAGGCGTTTCCCCCTGGAAGCTCCCTCGTGCGCTCTCCTGTTCCGACCCTGCCGCTTAC
CGGATACCTGTCCGCCTTTCTCCCTTCGGGAAGCGTGGCGCTTTCTCATAGCTCACGCTGTAGGTATCTC
AGTTCGGTGTAGGTCGTTCGCTCCAAGCTGGGCTGTGTGCACGAACCCCCCGTTCAGCCCGACCGCTGCG
CCTTATCCGGTAACTATCGTCTTGAGTCCAACCCGGTAAGACACGACTTATCGCCACTGGCAGCAGCCAC
TGGTAACAGGATTAGCAGAGCGAGGTATGTAGGCGGTGCTACAGAGTTCTTGAAGTGGTGGCCTAACTAC
GGCTACACTAGAAGAACAGTATTTGGTATCTGCGCTCTGCTGAAGCCAGTTACCTTCGGAAAAAGAGTTG
GTAGCTCTTGATCCGGCAAACAAACCACCGCTGGTAGCGGTGGTTTTTTTGTTTGCAAGCAGCAGATTAC
GCGCAGAAAAAAAGGATCTCAAGAAGATCCTTTGATCTTTTCTACGGGGTCTGACGCTCAGTGGAACGAA
AACTCACGTTAAGGGATTTTGGTCATGAGATTATCAAAAAGGATCTTCACCTAGATCCTTTTAAATTAAA
AATGAAGTTTTAAATCAATCTAAAGTATATATGAGTAAACTTGGTCTGACAGTTACCAATGCTTAATCAG
TGAGGCACCTATCTCAGCGATCTGTCTATTTCGTTCATCCATAGTTGCCTGACTCCCCGTCGTGTAGATA
ACTACGATACGGGAGGGCTTACCATCTGGCCCCAGTGCTGCAATGATACCGCGAGACCCACGCTCACCGG
CTCCAGATTTATCAGCAATAAACCAGCCAGCCGGAAGGGCCGAGCGCAGAAGTGGTCCTGCAACTTTATC
CGCCTCCATCCAGTCTATTAATTGTTGCCGGGAAGCTAGAGTAAGTAGTTCGCCAGTTAATAGTTTGCGC
AACGTTGTTGCCATTGCTACAGGCATCGTGGTGTCACGCTCGTCGTTTGGTATGGCTTCATTCAGCTCCG
GTTCCCAACGATCAAGGCGAGTTACATGATCCCCCATGTTGTGCAAAAAAGCGGTTAGCTCCTTCGGTCC
TCCGATCGTTGTCAGAAGTAAGTTGGCCGCAGTGTTATCACTCATGGTTATGGCAGCACTGCATAATTCT
CTTACTGTCATGCCATCCGTAAGATGCTTTTCTGTGACTGGTGAGTACTCAACCAAGTCATTCTGAGAAT
AGTGTATGCGGCGACCGAGTTGCTCTTGCCCGGCGTCAATACGGGATAATACCGCGCCACATAGCAGAAC
TTTAAAAGTGCTCATCATTGGAAAACGTTCTTCGGGGCGAAAACTCTCAAGGATCTTACCGCTGTTGAGA
TCCAGTTCGATGTAACCCACTCGTGCACCCAACTGATCTTCAGCATCTTTTACTTTCACCAGCGTTTCTG
GGTGAGCAAAAACAGGAAGGCAAAATGCCGCAAAAAAGGGAATAAGGGCGACACGGAAATGTTGAATACT
CATACTCTTCCTTTTTCAATATTATTGAAGCATTTATCAGGGTTATTGTCTCATGAGCGGATACATATTT
GAATGTATTTAGAAAAATAAACAAATAGGGGTTCCGCGCACATTTCCCCGAAAAGTGCCAC
